Addgene plasmid #232391: pGL3_MSR1
Purpose: chr8:16099746-16100677 cloned into pGL3
Depositing lab: Joanna Wysocka. Depositing organization: Stanford University.
Backbone
  Vector backbone: pGL3 Luciferase Reporter Vector
  Backbone manufacturer: Promega
  Vector type: Luciferase
Growth in bacteria
  Bacterial resistance: Ampicillin, 100 μg/mL
  Growth temperature: 37°C
  Growth strain: DH5alpha
  Copy number: High Copy
Gene/Insert
  Gene/Insert name: MSR1
  Species: H. sapiens (human)
  Entrez Gene: MSR1 (a.k.a. CD204, SCARA1, SR-A, SR-AI, SR-AII, SR-AIII, SRA, phSR1, phSR2)
  Cloning method: Restriction Enzyme; 5′ cloning site Unknown (unknown if destroyed)
Terms and licenses: Academic/Nonprofit Terms; Industry Terms: Not Available to Industry
How to cite: pGL3_MSR1 was a gift from Joanna Wysocka (Addgene plasmid # 232391 ; http://n2t.net/addgene:232391 ; RRID:Addgene_232391)
