[The description below was written by a language model from this plasmid's Addgene catalogue record and pLannotate feature annotations shown in this document.]
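Description:
pGL3_MSR1 is a firefly luciferase reporter plasmid built on the Promega pGL3 backbone, carrying a human genomic fragment (chr8:16099746-16100677, roughly 0.9 kb) associated with the MSR1 locus. The genome assembly for these coordinates is not stated, and the cloning sites are listed as unknown. The plasmid is about 5.9 kb. It is propagated in E. coli at high copy number from a ColE1/pUC-type origin and selected with ampicillin through the β-lactamase gene and its native promoter. An f1 origin is also present, which allows single-stranded DNA production.

The reporter unit consists of the SV40 early promoter driving the enhanced luc+ firefly luciferase coding sequence, followed by the SV40 polyadenylation signal. This arrangement resembles the promoter-containing form of pGL3, although the record does not name the exact variant. Upstream of the cassette lie a synthetic poly(A) signal and the RNA polymerase II pause site from the human α2-globin gene, which limit read-through transcription from the backbone and so reduce background luciferase signal. The feature table does not annotate the insert itself. However, the largely unannotated stretch just upstream of the SV40 promoter is about the right size, suggesting the genomic fragment sits there, where it could modulate transcription from the promoter.

That layout fits testing the fragment for enhancer or other cis-regulatory activity by transfection into mammalian cells and measuring luciferase output, though the record states only that the region was cloned into pGL3. The short hits to an AAVS1 homology arm, SV40 large T antigen, TcR and lacZα are small fragments, most likely backbone remnants or chance matches rather than functional elements.
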