Features (pLannotate 1.2.2; 13 found; start..end, strand, type, name):
    146..162     -  misc_feature   HA-R (fragment): right homology arm from the adeno-associated virus integration site (AAVS1) within intron 1 of the human PPP1R12C gene
    920..1116    +  promoter       SV40 promoter: SV40 early promoter
   1152..2804    +  CDS            luciferase: firefly luciferase; luc+; enhanced luc+ version of the luciferase gene
   2845..2966    -  polyA_signal   SV40 poly(A) signal: SV40 polyadenylation signal
   2989..3057    -  CDS            large T antigen (fragment): large T antigen from SV40 (simian virus 40)
   3079..3211    +  CDS            TcR (fragment): tetracycline efflux protein; tet; confers resistance to tetracycline
   3391..3979    -  rep_origin     ori: high-copy-number ColE1/pMB1/pBR322/pUC origin of replication
   4150..5010    -  CDS            AmpR: β-lactamase; bla; confers resistance to ampicillin, carbenicillin, and related antibiotics
   5011..5115    -  promoter       AmpR promoter: bla
   5142..5570    +  rep_origin     f1 ori (sequence partly withheld): f1 bacteriophage origin of replication; arrow indicates direction of (+) strand synthesis
   5602..5669    -  CDS            lacZα (fragment): LacZα fragment of β-galactosidase; lacZ fragment
   5728..5776    +  polyA_signal   poly(A) signal: synthetic polyadenylation signal
   5790..5881    +  misc_feature   pause site: RNA polymerase II transcriptional pause signal from the human α2 globin gene
>Addgene plasmid #232391 | pGL3_MSR1 | addgene full sequence | sequence record 466686 | Addgene NGS Result
GCCACATCCAGAGTCATGGGCCATTGTTCTGGGGGAGAGTCCTACCAAACTAAAACTAAGATACCTCCTT
TATTCCTTCCAGCTGACAGGACATGAGCCGTATGGTAGCTCTCTTCCAAGACCCCGCAGCCTGGGGTAAT
AAATTCTGCCAAGCTCTCCCTCTTTCTCTCTCTGCTATTCCCTGAAGTCTGACAACCCTGCGGGTCAGCC
CCCTAGGGCCATCCAGCCTCCGTCGCCCGATGCCAATTTTACCTTGTGACTCTCACAACAGGGGGAAAAT
TTAGCATTCCTTGGAGACCGAATGGGATGCCGTGAGCTTAAGCCCTTCCAAGAGCTTAGCAACCAGTCTG
TCCTTATTCCGTCCCAATAACACAGCCCCCGATGGAACAATTACAAAAGTATTTACAACGCCTTACCTCT
TACTGTTCTTATAGATGTACTTATTCCTGTAGGTAGACTCTAAAAAGTTTGAAGAGGAAAAATTATGAAA
ATCAAGAGGGAGAAGTTGTTGGAAACAGCGAGTTCCTCTTCTGAGGTTACACTTGTCCTCTGTTTTCAAA
GCCTAACTTCCTTGCCTCCTTGCCCCTAGTTAGGATAAACAACCTTCCAGCCATTTCCAATCTGTAACCC
ACATCCATTAACCCACATCTGTTCCCAATCTGTAACCCACATCCATTCCCAATCTGTAACAACTCACATC
TGTTCCTGATTTGGTACCCTTAGTTCCGAAGTTGCTCTGTAGCCCCCACCCCTGCTCCATTTGAAGTAGT
CAATGAGGATCAGCTTAGATTGTGTCGTCGGACCCCAACCTATGGAGACTGGACACAGTAGCAGGGACTG
ACTATGTTAGAGACACAAATCCTTCCCTTCTTTGTTCTGTGCACTCTCGCCATTGCTCCCTCCCTCGAGA
TCTGCGATCTGCATCTCAATTAGTCAGCAACCATAGTCCCGCCCCTAACTCCGCCCATCCCGCCCCTAAC
TCCGCCCAGTTCCGCCCATTCTCCGCCCCATCGCTGACTAATTTTTTTTATTTATGCAGAGGCCGAGGCC
GCCTCGGCCTCTGAGCTATTCCAGAAGTAGTGAGGAGGCTTTTTTGGAGGCCTAGGCTTTTGCAAAAAGC
TTGGCATTCCGGTACTGTTGGTAAAGCCACCATGGAAGACGCCAAAAACATAAAGAAAGGCCCGGCGCCA
TTCTATCCGCTGGAAGATGGAACCGCTGGAGAGCAACTGCATAAGGCTATGAAGAGATACGCCCTGGTTC
CTGGAACAATTGCTTTTACAGATGCACATATCGAGGTGGACATCACTTACGCTGAGTACTTCGAAATGTC
CGTTCGGTTGGCAGAAGCTATGAAACGATATGGGCTGAATACAAATCACAGAATCGTCGTATGCAGTGAA
AACTCTCTTCAATTCTTTATGCCGGTGTTGGGCGCGTTATTTATCGGAGTTGCAGTTGCGCCCGCGAACG
ACATTTATAATGAACGTGAATTGCTCAACAGTATGGGCATTTCGCAGCCTACCGTGGTGTTCGTTTCCAA
AAAGGGGTTGCAAAAAATTTTGAACGTGCAAAAAAAGCTCCCAATCATCCAAAAAATTATTATCATGGAT
TCTAAAACGGATTACCAGGGATTTCAGTCGATGTACACGTTCGTCACATCTCATCTACCTCCCGGTTTTA
ATGAATACGATTTTGTGCCAGAGTCCTTCGATAGGGACAAGACAATTGCACTGATCATGAACTCCTCTGG
ATCTACTGGTCTGCCTAAAGGTGTCGCTCTGCCTCATAGAACTGCCTGCGTGAGATTCTCGCATGCCAGA
GATCCTATTTTTGGCAATCAAATCATTCCGGATACTGCGATTTTAAGTGTTGTTCCATTCCATCACGGTT
TTGGAATGTTTACTACACTCGGATATTTGATATGTGGATTTCGAGTCGTCTTAATGTATAGATTTGAAGA
AGAGCTGTTTCTGAGGAGCCTTCAGGATTACAAGATTCAAAGTGCGCTGCTGGTGCCAACCCTATTCTCC
TTCTTCGCCAAAAGCACTCTGATTGACAAATACGATTTATCTAATTTACACGAAATTGCTTCTGGTGGCG
CTCCCCTCTCTAAGGAAGTCGGGGAAGCGGTTGCCAAGAGGTTCCATCTGCCAGGTATCAGGCAAGGATA
TGGGCTCACTGAGACTACATCAGCTATTCTGATTACACCCGAGGGGGATGATAAACCGGGCGCGGTCGGT
AAAGTTGTTCCATTTTTTGAAGCGAAGGTTGTGGATCTGGATACCGGGAAAACGCTGGGCGTTAATCAAA
GAGGCGAACTGTGTGTGAGAGGTCCTATGATTATGTCCGGTTATGTAAACAATCCGGAAGCGACCAACGC
CTTGATTGACAAGGATGGATGGCTACATTCTGGAGACATAGCTTACTGGGACGAAGACGAACACTTCTTC
ATCGTTGACCGCCTGAAGTCTCTGATTAAGTACAAAGGCTATCAGGTGGCTCCCGCTGAATTGGAATCCA
TCTTGCTCCAACACCCCAACATCTTCGACGCAGGTGTCGCAGGTCTTCCCGACGATGACGCCGGTGAACT
TCCCGCCGCCGTTGTTGTTTTGGAGCACGGAAAGACGATGACGGAAAAAGAGATCGTGGATTACGTCGCC
AGTCAAGTAACAACCGCGAAAAAGTTGCGCGGAGGAGTTGTGTTTGTGGACGAAGTACCGAAAGGTCTTA
CCGGAAAACTCGACGCAAGAAAAATCAGAGAGATCCTCATAAAGGCCAAGAAGGGCGGAAAGATCGCCGT
GTAATTCTAGAGTCGGGGCGGCCGGCCGCTTCGAGCAGACATGATAAGATACATTGATGAGTTTGGACAA
ACCACAACTAGAATGCAGTGAAAAAAATGCTTTATTTGTGAAATTTGTGATGCTATTGCTTTATTTGTAA
CCATTATAAGCTGCAATAAACAAGTTAACAACAACAATTGCATTCATTTTATGTTTCAGGTTCAGGGGGA
GGTGTGGGAGGTTTTTTAAAGCAAGTAAAACCTCTACAAATGTGGTAAAATCGATAAGGATCTGGATCCG
TCGACCGATGCCCTTGAGAGCCTTCAACCCAGTCAGCTCCTTCCGGTGGGCGCGGGGCATGACTATCGTC
GCCGCACTTATGACTGTCTTCTTTATCATGCAACTCGTAGGACAGGTGCCGGCAGCGCTCTTCCGCTTCC
TCGCTCACTGACTCGCTGCGCTCGGTCGTTCGGCTGCGGCGAGCGGTATCAGCTCACTCAAAGGCGGTAA
TACGGTTATCCACAGAATCAGGGGATAACGCAGGAAAGAACATGTGAGCAAAAGGCCAGCAAAAGGCCAG
GAACCGTAAAAAGGCCGCGTTGCTGGCGTTTTTCCATAGGCTCCGCCCCCCTGACGAGCATCACAAAAAT
CGACGCTCAAGTCAGAGGTGGCGAAACCCGACAGGACTATAAAGATACCAGGCGTTTCCCCCTGGAAGCT
CCCTCGTGCGCTCTCCTGTTCCGACCCTGCCGCTTACCGGATACCTGTCCGCCTTTCTCCCTTCGGGAAG
CGTGGCGCTTTCTCATAGCTCACGCTGTAGGTATCTCAGTTCGGTGTAGGTCGTTCGCTCCAAGCTGGGC
TGTGTGCACGAACCCCCCGTTCAGCCCGACCGCTGCGCCTTATCCGGTAACTATCGTCTTGAGTCCAACC
CGGTAAGACACGACTTATCGCCACTGGCAGCAGCCACTGGTAACAGGATTAGCAGAGCGAGGTATGTAGG
CGGTGCTACAGAGTTCTTGAAGTGGTGGCCTAACTACGGCTACACTAGAAGAACAGTATTTGGTATCTGC
GCTCTGCTGAAGCCAGTTACCTTCGGAAAAAGAGTTGGTAGCTCTTGATCCGGCAAACAAACCACCGCTG
GTAGCGGTGGTTTTTTTGTTTGCAAGCAGCAGATTACGCGCAGAAAAAAAGGATCTCAAGAAGATCCTTT
GATCTTTTCTACGGGGTCTGACGCTCAGTGGAACGAAAACTCACGTTAAGGGATTTTGGTCATGAGATTA
TCAAAAAGGATCTTCACCTAGATCCTTTTAAATTAAAAATGAAGTTTTAAATCAATCTAAAGTATATATG
AGTAAACTTGGTCTGACAGTTACCAATGCTTAATCAGTGAGGCACCTATCTCAGCGATCTGTCTATTTCG
TTCATCCATAGTTGCCTGACTCCCCGTCGTGTAGATAACTACGATACGGGAGGGCTTACCATCTGGCCCC
AGTGCTGCAATGATACCGCGAGACCCACGCTCACCGGCTCCAGATTTATCAGCAATAAACCAGCCAGCCG
GAAGGGCCGAGCGCAGAAGTGGTCCTGCAACTTTATCCGCCTCCATCCAGTCTATTAATTGTTGCCGGGA
AGCTAGAGTAAGTAGTTCGCCAGTTAATAGTTTGCGCAACGTTGTTGCCATTGCTACAGGCATCGTGGTG
TCACGCTCGTCGTTTGGTATGGCTTCATTCAGCTCCGGTTCCCAACGATCAAGGCGAGTTACATGATCCC
CCATGTTGTGCAAAAAAGCGGTTAGCTCCTTCGGTCCTCCGATCGTTGTCAGAAGTAAGTTGGCCGCAGT
GTTATCACTCATGGTTATGGCAGCACTGCATAATTCTCTTACTGTCATGCCATCCGTAAGATGCTTTTCT
GTGACTGGTGAGTACTCAACCAAGTCATTCTGAGAATAGTGTATGCGGCGACCGAGTTGCTCTTGCCCGG
CGTCAATACGGGATAATACCGCGCCACATAGCAGAACTTTAAAAGTGCTCATCATTGGAAAACGTTCTTC
GGGGCGAAAACTCTCAAGGATCTTACCGCTGTTGAGATCCAGTTCGATGTAACCCACTCGTGCACCCAAC
TGATCTTCAGCATCTTTTACTTTCACCAGCGTTTCTGGGTGAGCAAAAACAGGAAGGCAAAATGCCGCAA
AAAAGGGAATAAGGGCGACACGGAAATGTTGAATACTCATACTCTTCCTTTTTCAATATTATTGAAGCAT
TTATCAGGGTTATTGTCTCATGAGCGGATACATATTTGAATGTATTTAGAAAAATAAACAAATAGGGGTT
CCGCGCACATTTCCCCGAAAAGTGCCACCTG
[124 nt withheld, positions 5142-5265]
C
[91 nt withheld, positions 5267-5357]
A
[49 nt withheld, positions 5359-5407]
CCTTTGACGTTGGAGTCCACGTTCTTT
[37 nt withheld, positions 5435-5471]
ACCCTATCTCGGTCTATTCTTTTGATTTATAAGGGATTTTGCCGATTTCGGCCTATTGGTTAAAAAATGA
GCTGATTTAACAAAAATTTAACGCGAATTTTAACAAAATATTAACGCTTACAATTTGCCATTCGCCATTC
AGGCTGCGCAACTGTTGGGAAGGGCGATCGGTGCGGGCCTCTTCGCTATTACGCCAGCCCAAGCTACCAT
GATAAGTAAGTAATATTAAGGTACGGGAGGTACTTGGAGCGGCCGCAATAAAATATCTTTATTTTCATTA
CATCTGTGTGTTGGTTTTTTGTGTGAATCGATAGTACTAACATACGCTCTCCATCAAAACAAAACGAAAC
AAAACAAACTAGCAAAATAGGCTGTCCCCAGTGCAAGTGCAGGTGCCAGAACATTTCTCTATCGATAGGT
ACCGAGCTCTTACGCGTGCTAGC
